>Addgene plasmid #20544 | pWZL Neo Myr Flag ADCK4 | addgene partial sequence | sequence record 26368 | 20544 with pWZL-Fwd
CTCCTTCTCTAGGCGCCGGCCGGATCCAGAATTCGCCACCATGGGGTCTTCAAAATCTAAACCAAAGGAC
CCCAGCCAGCGCCGGCGCAGGATCCGAGGTTACCTTGACTACAAAGACGATGACGACAAGCAATTGACAA
GTTTGTACAAAAAAGTTGGCATGTGGCTGAAGGTGGGGGGCCTACTTCGGGGGACCGGTGGACAGCTGGG
CCAGACTGTTGGTTGGCCTTGTGGGGCCCTGGGGCCTGGGCCCCACCGCTGGGGACCATGTGGAGGTTCT
TGGGCCCAAAAGTTTTACCAGGATGGGCCTGGGAGAGGCCTGGGTGAGGAGGACATTCGCAGGGCACGGG
AGGCCCGTCCCAGGAAGACACCCCGGCCCCAGCTGAGTGACCGCTCTCGAGAACGCAAGGTGCCTGCCTC
CCGCATCAGCCGCTTGGCCAACTTTGGGGGACTGGCTGTGGGCTTGGGGCTAGGAGTACTGGCCGAGATG
GCTAAGAAGTCCATGCCAGGAGGTCGTCTGCAGTCAGAGGGTGGTTCTGGGCTGGACTCCAGCCCCTTCC
TGTCGGANGCCAATGCCGAGCGGATTGTGCAGACCTTATGTACAGTTCGAGGGGCCGCCCTCAAGGTTGG
CCAGATGCTCAGCATCCAGGACAACAGCTTCATCAGCCCTCAGCTGCAGCACATCTTTGAGCGGGTCCGC
CAGANCGCCGACTTCATGCCCCGCTGGCAGATGCTGAGAGTTCTTGA
