[The description below was written by a language model from this plasmid's Addgene catalogue record.]
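Description:
pWZL Neo Myr Flag ADCK4 is a retroviral mammalian expression plasmid built on the Gateway-compatible destination vector pWZL-Neo-Myr-Flag-DEST. It carries the human ADCK4 open reading frame (aarF domain containing kinase 4), which was first cloned into a Gateway entry vector and then transferred into the destination backbone by an LR recombination reaction. In bacteria the plasmid is selected with ampicillin, and it is maintained in a recombination-deficient strain because the repeated sequences typical of retroviral vectors are prone to rearrangement. In transduced mammalian cells, a neomycin resistance marker allows selection with G418. The record does not include a feature table. It therefore does not explicitly state the promoter driving the insert, the origin of replication or the arrangement of viral elements, and the copy number is listed as unknown.

The backbone supplies two N-terminal elements that are fused in frame to ADCK4: a myristoylation signal and a Flag epitope. Myristoylation tethers the fusion protein to cellular membranes, a strategy commonly used to promote constitutive activation of kinases, while the Flag tag permits detection or immunoprecipitation with standard antibodies. The construct is one member of a library of myristoylated, Flag-tagged human kinase clones, associated with a study that used integrative genomic approaches to find breast cancer oncogenes. As a retroviral vector, it is suited to packaging into virus for stable delivery and expression of the tagged kinase in target cells, for example in gain-of-function screens. The depositors note that the identity of the gene has been verified, but the insert has not been fully sequenced, so minor mutations cannot be excluded.
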