Addgene plasmid #20544: pWZL Neo Myr Flag ADCK4
Depositing lab: William Hahn & Jean Zhao. Depositing organization: Dana-Farber Cancer Institute. Publication: Integrative Genomic Approaches Identify IKBKE as a Breast Cancer Oncogene (Kinase Library Clones). Boehm JS, Zhao JJ, Yao J, Kim SY, Firestein R, Dunn IF, Sjostrom SK, Garraway LA, Weremowicz S, Richardson AL, Greulich H, Stewart CJ, Mulvey LA, Shen RR, Ambrogio L, Hirozane-Kishikawa T, Hill DE, Vidal M, Meyerson M, Grenier JK, Hinkle G, Root DE, Roberts TM, Lander ES, Polyak K, Hahn WC. Cell. 2007 Jun 15. 129(6):1065-1079. 10.1016/j.cell.2007.03.052 PubMed 17574021.
Backbone
  Vector backbone: pWZL-Neo-Myr-Flag-DEST
  Backbone manufacturer: William Hahn Lab (available at Addgene, #15300)
  Vector type: Mammalian Expression, Retroviral
  Selectable markers: Neomycin (select with G418)
Growth in bacteria
  Bacterial resistance: Ampicillin, 100 μg/mL
  Growth temperature: 37°C
  Growth strain: Stbl3
  Growth instructions: Stbl3 cells to prevent recombination.
  Copy number: Unknown
Gene/Insert
  Gene/Insert name: ADCK4 (alt name: aarF domain containing kinase 4)
  Species: H. sapiens (human)
  Entrez Gene: ADCK4 (a.k.a. FLJ12229)
  Tag / fusion protein: Myr (N terminal on backbone); Flag (N terminal on backbone)
  Cloning method: Gateway Cloning
  Sequencing primers: 5′ pWZL-Fwd (GAA CCT CCT CGT TCG ACC); 3′ pWZL-Rev (TTC CGG GCC CTC ACA TTG)
Resource information
  A portion of this plasmid was derived from a plasmid made by: 3-H3
Terms and licenses: Academic/Nonprofit Terms; Industry Terms: Not Available to Industry
Depositor comments: ORFs were cloned into Gateway compatible pEntry vectors. An LR recombination reaction was performed to move the ORF to pWZL-Neo-Myr-Flag DEST such that the ORF would have 5' myristoylation and flag tags. This plasmid is part of a kinase library, and the gene has been verified, but has not been fully sequenced for minor mutations. Please see the following link for plasmids from this article that are not part of the kinase library http://www.addgene.org/pubmed/17574021
How to cite: pWZL Neo Myr Flag ADCK4 was a gift from William Hahn & Jean Zhao (Addgene plasmid # 20544 ; http://n2t.net/addgene:20544 ; RRID:Addgene_20544)
